Addgene plasmid #115055: AT1G29730 X066_pECIA2
Purpose: Bait vector AT1G29730 X066_pECIA2 should be used with prey vector AT1G29730 X066_pECIA14.
Depositing lab: Youssef Belkhadir. Depositing organization: Gregor Mendel Institute of Molecular Plant Biology. Publication: An extracellular network of Arabidopsis leucine-rich repeat receptor kinases. Smakowska-Luzan E, Mott GA, Parys K, Stegmann M, Howton TC, Layeghifard M, Neuhold J, Lehner A, Kong J, Grunwald K, Weinberger N, Satbhai SB, Mayer D, Busch W, Madalinski M, Stolt-Bergner P, Provart NJ, Mukhtar MS, Zipfel C, Desveaux D, Guttman DS, Belkhadir Y. Nature. 2018 Jan 18;553(7688):342-346. doi: 10.1038/nature25184. Epub 2018 Jan 10. PubMed 29320478.
Backbone
  Vector backbone: pECIA2
  Backbone manufacturer: Chris Garcia (Addgene plasmid # 47032)
  Vector type: Insect Expression
Growth in bacteria
  Bacterial resistance: Ampicillin, 100 μg/mL
  Growth temperature: 37°C
  Growth strain: DH5alpha
  Copy number: High Copy
Gene/Insert
  Gene/Insert name: AT1G29730
  Species: A. thaliana (mustard weed)
  Entrez Gene: AT1G29730 (a.k.a. AT1G29730, T3M22.3)
  Promoter: Metallothionein (Copper-Inducible)
  Tag / fusion protein: Fc, V5 and hexahistidine tags (C terminal on backbone)
  Cloning method: Ligation Independent Cloning
Terms and licenses: Academic/Nonprofit Terms; Industry Terms: Not Available to Industry
Depositor comments: Plasmid for secreted expression in Drosophila cell culture by induction via CuSO4. Insert is an extracellular domain of indicated LRR-RK, C-terminally tagged with Fc, V5 and hexahistidine tags. Insert Protein Sequence: SPSLHPDEVEALKDITETLGVKHLNLSEDPCLTKTLVISQGVLKEGQNSTIRCDCHFNNYSTCHIKHFVLQKFNLPGRLPPMLYKFRHLESIDLYNNYLYGSIPMEWASLPYLKSISVCANRLSGDIPKGLGKFINLTLLVLEANQFSGTIPKELGNLVNLQGLGLSSNQLVGGLPKTLAKLTKLTNLHLSDNRLNGSIPEFIGKLPKLQRLELYASGLRGPIPDSIFHLENLIDVRISDTVAGLGHVPQITSTSLKYLVLRNINLSGPIPTSIWDLPSLMTLDLSFNRLTGEIPAYATAPKYTYLAGNMLSGKVETGAFLTASTNIDLSYNNFTWSPMCKERKNINTYESSHSKNRLTRLLPCSAIKQCQNYSRSLHINCGGPDVTIENSRGRFLYEGDNYGLTGSATNYYRKNWGYSNTGDFMDDAITEDTYTVSSESAVSAKYPDLYQNARRSPLSLAYYAFCFENGSYNVKLHFAEIQFSDVEPYTKLAKRVFNIYIQGKLIWEDFSIREEANGTHKEVIREVNTTVTDNTLEIRLYWAGKGTMIIPQRGYYGSLISAVSVCPSSESECGGMKKKISKLKGPDLRTGSFS
How to cite: AT1G29730 X066_pECIA2 was a gift from Youssef Belkhadir (Addgene plasmid # 115055 ; http://n2t.net/addgene:115055 ; RRID:Addgene_115055)
