[The description below was written by a language model from this plasmid's Addgene catalogue record and pLannotate feature annotations shown in this document.]
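Description:
AT1G29730 X066_pECIA2 is an insect-cell expression plasmid built on the pECIA2 backbone, designed for secreted production of a plant receptor ectodomain in Drosophila cell culture. It is maintained in E. coli as a high-copy plasmid through a ColE1/pUC-type origin and selected with ampicillin via the β-lactamase gene. The feature table also picks up short remnants of lac regulatory elements, lacZα, rop and bom, which are leftovers of the pUC/pBR322-derived cloning backbone rather than functional parts of the payload.

The expression cassette is driven by the Drosophila metallothionein promoter, which is induced with copper sulfate. Downstream, a Drosophila BiP signal sequence directs the product into the secretory pathway. It is fused to the extracellular domain of the Arabidopsis thaliana leucine-rich repeat receptor kinase encoded by AT1G29730 (annotated as an RFK1 fragment), inserted by ligation-independent cloning. The ectodomain is followed in frame by a human IgG1 heavy-chain constant region (Fc) fragment and a V5 epitope tag. The record also lists a C-terminal hexahistidine tag, although it is not called out separately in the annotation. An SV40 polyadenylation signal lies after the coding region, annotated on the opposite strand.

The catalogue describes this as the bait vector of a matched pair, to be used with the corresponding pECIA14 prey construct carrying the same ectodomain. The pair belongs to a collection made for mapping extracellular interactions among Arabidopsis LRR receptor kinases. In such a setup the Fc portion would typically allow capture of the secreted bait, and the V5 and His tags would serve detection or purification, though the record does not assign these roles.
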