Features (pLannotate 1.2.2; 18 found; start..end, strand, type, name):
     23..449     +  promoter       MT promoter: Drosophila metallothionein promoter
    467..520     +  sig_peptide    BiP signal sequence: Drosophila BiP signal sequence
    527..2257    +  CDS            RFK1 (fragment): Y1972_ARATH - Experimental evidence at transcript level: Swiss-Prot protein existence level 2. From Arabidopsis thaliana (Mouse-ear cress).
   2333..3013    +  CDS            IGHG1 (fragment): IGHG1_HUMAN - Experimental evidence at protein level: Swiss-Prot protein existence level 1. Constant region of immunoglobulin heavy chains. Immunoglobulins, also known as antibodies, are membrane-bound or secreted glycoproteins produced by B lymphocytes. In the recognition phase of humoral immunity, the membrane-bound immunoglobulins serve as receptors which, upon binding of a specific antigen, trigger the clonal expansion and differentiation of B lymphocytes into immunoglobulins- secreting plasma cells. Secreted immunoglobulins mediate the effector phase of humoral immunity, which results in
   3032..3073    +  CDS            V5 tag: epitope tag from simian virus 5
   3173..3307    -  polyA_signal   SV40 poly(A) signal: SV40 polyadenylation signal
   3330..3414    -  CDS            large T antigen (fragment): large T antigen from SV40 (simian virus 40)
   3414..3438    +  misc_feature   MCS (fragment): pUC18/19 multiple cloning site
   3475..3491    -  protein_bind   lac operator: The lac repressor binds to the lac operator to inhibit transcription in E. coli. This inhibition can be relieved by adding lactose or isopropyl-β-D-thiogalactopyranoside (IPTG). lac repressor encoded by lacI
   3499..3529    -  promoter       lac promoter: promoter for the E. coli lac operon
   3544..3565    -  protein_bind   CAP binding site: CAP binding activates transcription in the presence of cAMP. E. coli catabolite activator protein
   3578..3670    -  CDS            lacI (fragment): lac repressor; lacI; The lac repressor binds to the lac operator to inhibit transcription in E. coli. This inhibition can be relieved by adding lactose or isopropyl-β-D-thiogalactopyranoside (IPTG).
   3853..4441    -  rep_origin     ori: high-copy-number ColE1/pMB1/pBR322/pUC origin of replication
   4612..5472    -  CDS            AmpR: β-lactamase; bla; confers resistance to ampicillin, carbenicillin, and related antibiotics
   5473..5577    -  promoter       AmpR promoter: bla
   5672..5707    +  CDS            rop (fragment): Rop protein, which maintains plasmids at low copy number; rop
   5809..5908    +  misc_feature   bom (fragment): basis of mobility region from pBR322
   5914..21      -  CDS            lacZα (fragment) (across the origin): LacZα fragment of β-galactosidase; lacZ fragment
>Addgene plasmid #115055 | AT1G29730 X066_pECIA2 | addgene full sequence | sequence record 297025 | Addgene NGS Result
GTAAAACGACGGCCAGTGAATTAATTCGTTGCAGGACAGGATGTGGTGCCCGATGTGACTAGCTCTTTGC
TGCAGGCCGTCCTATCCTCTGGTTCCGATAAGAGACCCAGAACTCCGGCCCCCCACCGCCCACCGCCACC
CCCATACATATGTGGTACGCAAGTAAGAGTGCCTGCGCATGCCCCATGTGCCCCACCAAGAGCTTTGCAT
CCCATACAAGTCCCCAAAGTGGAGAACCGAACCAATTCTTCGCGGGCAGAACAAAAGCTTCTGCACACGT
CTCCACTCGAATTTGGAGCCGGCCGGCGTGTGCAAAAGAGGTGAATCGAACGAAAGACCCGTGTGTAAAG
CCGCGTTTCCAAAATGTATAAAACCGAGAGCATCTGGCCAATGTGCATCAGTTGTGGTCAGCAGCAAAAT
CAAGTGAATCATCTCAGTGCAACTAAAGGGGGGATCCGATCTCAATATGAAGTTATGCATATTACTGGCC
GTCGTGGCCTTTGTTGGCCTCTCGCTCGGGTCTCCTTCTCTGCACCCAGATGAAGTGGAAGCGCTGAAGG
ATATCACTGAAACATTGGGTGTGAAGCACTTGAACCTAAGTGAAGATCCATGTCTCACAAAGACTCTAGT
GATATCTCAAGGTGTTCTCAAGGAAGGACAGAACAGCACAATCAGATGTGACTGTCATTTCAATAACTAC
AGCACTTGTCATATCAAACACTTTGTCCTCCAGAAATTCAATCTTCCAGGTAGACTTCCTCCAATGCTGT
ACAAGTTTCGGCATCTTGAATCGATTGACTTATACAATAATTACCTTTATGGCTCAATTCCTATGGAATG
GGCCTCACTGCCTTACCTCAAATCTATCTCTGTCTGTGCAAACCGCTTATCAGGAGACATTCCCAAAGGA
TTGGGGAAGTTTATTAACCTCACCCTTTTAGTTCTTGAAGCCAATCAGTTTTCGGGAACTATTCCTAAGG
AACTAGGGAACCTAGTGAATCTACAAGGACTAGGACTCTCTTCCAACCAACTTGTCGGAGGCCTCCCCAA
GACATTAGCAAAACTAACAAAGCTAACTAATCTCCATTTAAGTGATAATCGCCTGAACGGATCGATTCCA
GAGTTTATTGGGAAGTTACCAAAACTTCAAAGATTAGAACTCTATGCGAGTGGCCTTAGAGGACCTATTC
CAGACTCCATTTTTCATCTGGAGAATTTGATCGACGTGAGAATCAGTGACACGGTTGCAGGATTGGGACA
TGTTCCTCAGATAACTAGCACGAGCCTGAAATATTTGGTTTTGAGAAACATAAACTTATCTGGACCAATT
CCAACCAGTATCTGGGATCTGCCCAGTTTAATGACTCTGGATCTTTCCTTTAATAGGCTGACTGGAGAAA
TACCAGCATATGCAACTGCCCCAAAATACACATATTTAGCTGGAAACATGTTGTCTGGAAAGGTTGAAAC
AGGAGCTTTCCTTACTGCAAGCACAAATATTGATCTTTCCTATAATAATTTCACGTGGTCTCCAATGTGC
AAAGAGAGGAAGAATATAAACACATATGAGAGCTCACACTCAAAAAACCGTCTAACCAGACTTCTTCCAT
GTTCCGCCATAAAGCAATGCCAAAATTATAGTAGATCGCTGCATATAAACTGTGGGGGACCTGATGTAAC
CATCGAAAACTCTCGAGGAAGGTTTCTGTATGAAGGTGATAACTATGGACTTACCGGATCAGCTACGAAC
TATTATAGGAAAAATTGGGGATACAGCAATACTGGTGACTTTATGGATGATGCAATAACAGAAGATACAT
ACACAGTTTCATCAGAATCTGCAGTTTCAGCAAAATATCCAGACCTTTACCAGAATGCTCGGCGCTCTCC
CCTCAGTTTGGCTTACTATGCATTTTGCTTCGAAAATGGAAGCTACAATGTGAAACTCCATTTTGCAGAG
ATTCAGTTCTCAGATGTGGAACCATACACTAAACTAGCGAAACGGGTTTTTAACATTTACATTCAGGGGA
AGTTGATTTGGGAGGATTTCAGCATTAGAGAGGAGGCTAATGGAACTCACAAAGAAGTTATAAGAGAAGT
AAACACGACCGTGACTGATAACACTTTAGAGATACGGCTTTACTGGGCAGGGAAAGGCACAATGATCATT
CCTCAAAGAGGGTACTATGGCTCTCTTATCTCTGCAGTCTCAGTTTGTCCCAGTTCAGAATCTGAATGCG
GTGGTATGAAGAAGAAAATCTCAAAGCTTAAGGGACCTGATCTAAGAACAGGTTCCTTCAGTCTGGAGGT
GCTGTTCCAGGGACCAGGGAGCGACAAAACTCACACATGCCCACCGTGCCCAGCACCTGAACTCCTGGGG
GGACCGTCAGTCTTCCTCTTCCCCCCAAAACCCAAGGACACCCTCATGATCTCCCGGACCCCTGAGGTCA
CATGCGTGGTGGTGGACGTGAGCCACGAAGACCCTGAGGTCAAGTTCAACTGGTACGTGGACGGCGTGGA
GGTGCATAATGCCAAGACAAAGCCGCGGGAGGAGCAGTACAACAGCACGTACCGTGTGGTCAGCGTCCTC
ACCGTCCTGCACCAGGACTGGCTGAATGGCAAGGAGTACAAGTGCAAGGTCTCCAACAAAGCCCTCCCAG
CCCCCATCGAGAAAACCATCTCCAAAGCCAAAGGGCAGCCCCGAGAACCACAGGTGTACACCCTGCCCCC
ATCCCGGGAGGAGATGACCAAGAACCAGGTCAGCCTGACCTGCCTGGTCAAAGGCTTCTATCCCAGCGAC
ATCGCCGTGGAGTGGGAGAGCAATGGGCAGCCGGAGAACAACTACAAGACCACGCCTCCCGTGCTGGACT
CCGACGGCTCCTTCTTCCTCTACAGCAAGCTCACCGTGGACAAGAGCAGGTGGCAGCAGGGGAACGTCTT
CTCATGCTCCGTGATGCATGAGGGTCTGCACAACCACTACACGCAGAAGAGCCTCTCCCTGTCTCCGGGT
AAATCTAGAGGGCCCTTCGAAGGTAAGCCTATCCCTAACCCTCTCCTCGGTCTCGATTCTACGCGTACCG
GTCATCATCACCATCACCATTGAGTTTAAACCCGCTGATCAGCCTCGACTGTGCCTTCTAAGGCCTGAGC
TCGCTGATCAGCCTCGATCGAGGATCCAGACATGATAAGATACATTGATGAGTTTGGACAAACCACAACT
AGAATGCAGTGAAAAAAATGCTTTATTTGTGAAATTTGTGATGCTATTGCTTTATTTGTAACCATTATAA
GCTGCAATAAACAAGTTAACAACAACAATTGCATTCATTTTATGTTTCAGGTTCAGGGGGAGGTGTGGGA
GGTTTTTTAAAGCAAGTAAAACCTCTACAAATGTGGTATGGCTGATTATGATCAGTCGACCTGCAGGCAT
GCAAGCTTGGCGTAATCATGGTCATAGCTGTTTCCTGTGTGAAATTGTTATCCGCTCACAATTCCACACA
ACATACGAGCCGGAAGCATAAAGTGTAAAGCCTGGGGTGCCTAATGAGTGAGCTAACTCACATTAATTGC
GTTGCGCTCACTGCCCGCTTTCCAGTCGGGAAACCTGTCGTGCCAGCTGCATTAATGAATCGGCCAACGC
GCGGGGAGAGGCGGTTTGCGTATTGGGCGCTCTTCCGCTTCCTCGCTCACTGACTCGCTGCGCTCGGTCG
TTCGGCTGCGGCGAGCGGTATCAGCTCACTCAAAGGCGGTAATACGGTTATCCACAGAATCAGGGGATAA
CGCAGGAAAGAACATGTGAGCAAAAGGCCAGCAAAAGGCCAGGAACCGTAAAAAGGCCGCGTTGCTGGCG
TTTTTCCATAGGCTCCGCCCCCCTGACGAGCATCACAAAAATCGACGCTCAAGTCAGAGGTGGCGAAACC
CGACAGGACTATAAAGATACCAGGCGTTTCCCCCTGGAAGCTCCCTCGTGCGCTCTCCTGTTCCGACCCT
GCCGCTTACCGGATACCTGTCCGCCTTTCTCCCTTCGGGAAGCGTGGCGCTTTCTCATAGCTCACGCTGT
AGGTATCTCAGTTCGGTGTAGGTCGTTCGCTCCAAGCTGGGCTGTGTGCACGAACCCCCCGTTCAGCCCG
ACCGCTGCGCCTTATCCGGTAACTATCGTCTTGAGTCCAACCCGGTAAGACACGACTTATCGCCACTGGC
AGCAGCCACTGGTAACAGGATTAGCAGAGCGAGGTATGTAGGCGGTGCTACAGAGTTCTTGAAGTGGTGG
CCTAACTACGGCTACACTAGAAGAACAGTATTTGGTATCTGCGCTCTGCTGAAGCCAGTTACCTTCGGAA
AAAGAGTTGGTAGCTCTTGATCCGGCAAACAAACCACCGCTGGTAGCGGTGGTTTTTTTGTTTGCAAGCA
GCAGATTACGCGCAGAAAAAAAGGATCTCAAGAAGATCCTTTGATCTTTTCTACGGGGTCTGACGCTCAG
TGGAACGAAAACTCACGTTAAGGGATTTTGGTCATGAGATTATCAAAAAGGATCTTCACCTAGATCCTTT
TAAATTAAAAATGAAGTTTTAAATCAATCTAAAGTATATATGAGTAAACTTGGTCTGACAGTTACCAATG
CTTAATCAGTGAGGCACCTATCTCAGCGATCTGTCTATTTCGTTCATCCATAGTTGCCTGACTCCCCGTC
GTGTAGATAACTACGATACGGGAGGGCTTACCATCTGGCCCCAGTGCTGCAATGATACCGCGAGACCCAC
GCTCACCGGCTCCAGATTTATCAGCAATAAACCAGCCAGCCGGAAGGGCCGAGCGCAGAAGTGGTCCTGC
AACTTTATCCGCCTCCATCCAGTCTATTAATTGTTGCCGGGAAGCTAGAGTAAGTAGTTCGCCAGTTAAT
AGTTTGCGCAACGTTGTTGCCATTGCTACAGGCATCGTGGTGTCACGCTCGTCGTTTGGTATGGCTTCAT
TCAGCTCCGGTTCCCAACGATCAAGGCGAGTTACATGATCCCCCATGTTGTGCAAAAAAGCGGTTAGCTC
CTTCGGTCCTCCGATCGTTGTCAGAAGTAAGTTGGCCGCAGTGTTATCACTCATGGTTATGGCAGCACTG
CATAATTCTCTTACTGTCATGCCATCCGTAAGATGCTTTTCTGTGACTGGTGAGTACTCAACCAAGTCAT
TCTGAGAATAGTGTATGCGGCGACCGAGTTGCTCTTGCCCGGCGTCAATACGGGATAATACCGCGCCACA
TAGCAGAACTTTAAAAGTGCTCATCATTGGAAAACGTTCTTCGGGGCGAAAACTCTCAAGGATCTTACCG
CTGTTGAGATCCAGTTCGATGTAACCCACTCGTGCACCCAACTGATCTTCAGCATCTTTTACTTTCACCA
GCGTTTCTGGGTGAGCAAAAACAGGAAGGCAAAATGCCGCAAAAAAGGGAATAAGGGCGACACGGAAATG
TTGAATACTCATACTCTTCCTTTTTCAATATTATTGAAGCATTTATCAGGGTTATTGTCTCATGAGCGGA
TACATATTTGAATGTATTTAGAAAAATAAACAAATAGGGGTTCCGCGCACATTTCCCCGAAAAGTGCCAC
CTGACGTCTAAGAAACCATTATTATCATGACATTAACCTATAAAAATAGGCGTATCACGAGGCCCTTTCG
TCTCGCGCGTTTCGGTGATGACGGTGAAAACCTCTGACACATGCAGCTCCCGGAGACGGTCACAGCTTGT
CTGTAAGCGGATGCCGGGAGCAGACAAGCCCGTCAGGGCGCGTCAGCGGGTGTTGGCGGGTGTCGGGGCT
GGCTTAACTATGCGGCATCAGAGCAGATTGTACTGAGAGTGCACCATATGCGGTGTGAAATACCGCACAG
ATGCGTAAGGAGAAAATACCGCATCAGGCGCCATTCGCCATTCAGGCTGCGCAACTGTTGGGAAGGGCGA
TCGGTGCGGGCCTCTTCGCTATTACGCCAGCTGGCGAAAGGGGGATGTGCTGCAAGGCGATTAAGTTGGG
TAACGCCAGGGTTTTCCCAGTCACGACGTT
